Addgene plasmid #117843: amajLime chromoprotein
Purpose: BioBrick pSB1C3 plasmid that constitutively overexpresses amajLime chromoprotein in E. coli
Depositing lab: Anthony Forster. Depositing organization: Uppsala University. Publication: Engineering a palette of eukaryotic chromoproteins for bacterial synthetic biology. Liljeruhm J, Funk SK, Tietscher S, Edlund AD, Jamal S, Wistrand-Yuen P, Dyrhage K, Gynna A, Ivermark K, Lovgren J, Tornblom V, Virtanen A, Lundin ER, Wistrand-Yuen E, Forster AC. J Biol Eng. 2018 May 10;12:8. doi: 10.1186/s13036-018-0100-0. eCollection 2018. 100 PubMed 29760772.
Backbone
  Vector backbone: BioBrick pSB1C3 vector
  Backbone manufacturer: iGEM Registry
  Modifications to backbone: BioBrick sites removed
  Vector type: Synthetic Biology ; Escherichia coli
Growth in bacteria
  Bacterial resistance: Chloramphenicol, 25 μg/mL
  Growth temperature: 37°C
  Growth strain: DH5alpha
  Copy number: High Copy
Gene/Insert
  Gene/Insert name: promoter, RBS, amajLime
  Species: Synthetic
  Mutation: BioBrick sites removed
Terms and licenses: Academic/Nonprofit Terms; Industry Terms: Not Available to Industry
How to cite: amajLime chromoprotein was a gift from Anthony Forster (Addgene plasmid # 117843 ; http://n2t.net/addgene:117843 ; RRID:Addgene_117843)
