[The description below was written by a language model from this plasmid's Addgene catalogue record and pLannotate feature annotations shown in this document.]
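Description:
The amajLime chromoprotein plasmid is a small (about 2.8 kb) synthetic-biology expression construct built on the iGEM Registry BioBrick vector pSB1C3 and intended for use in Escherichia coli. It replicates from a high-copy ColE1/pMB1/pUC-type origin and is selected with chloramphenicol through a cat (chloramphenicol acetyltransferase) gene driven by its native cat promoter and followed by the phage lambda t0 terminator. Additional terminators, a putative bacterial terminator upstream of the cloning region and a his operon terminator downstream, flank the insert and insulate it from transcription elsewhere in the backbone.

The payload is a compact promoter–RBS–coding sequence cassette sitting between the BioBrick prefix and suffix. The promoter is annotated as a fragment of J23119, the strong constitutive consensus member of the Anderson promoter family, so expression requires no inducer. The open reading frame was matched by automated annotation to amFP486, the cyan fluorescent protein from the sea anemone Anemonia majano. This fits amajLime being a related Anemonia majano-type protein, but the record does not spell out how the two differ. The ribosome binding site is listed in the insert description but is not separately annotated in the feature table. The insert is recorded as synthetic, with internal BioBrick restriction sites removed so that the part remains compatible with standard assembly.

According to the record, the plasmid constitutively overexpresses amajLime in E. coli. It belongs to a palette of eukaryotic chromoproteins engineered as visible colour reporters for bacterial synthetic biology.
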