Features (pLannotate 1.2.2; 10 found; start..end, strand, type, name):
      1..44      -  terminator     bacterial terminator: putative bacterial transcription terminator
     47..68      +  misc_feature   BioBrick prefix: BioBrick prefix for parts that do not start with "ATG"
     75..103     +  promoter       J23119 promoter (fragment): bacterial promoter (Registry of Standard Biological Parts BBa J23119)
    130..816     +  CDS            amFP486: amFP486 is a basic (constitutively fluorescent) cyan fluorescent protein published in 1999, derived from Anemonia majano.
    823..843     +  misc_feature   BioBrick suffix: universal suffix for all parts
    844..901     +  terminator     his operon terminator: This putative transcriptin terminator from the E. coli his operon has a 2-bp deletion introduced during synthesis. Its efficiency has not been determined.
   1096..1684    -  rep_origin     ori: high-copy-number ColE1/pMB1/pBR322/pUC origin of replication
   1867..1961    -  terminator     lambda t0 terminator: transcription terminator from phage lambda
   1985..2641    -  CDS            cat: CAT_ECOLX - Experimental evidence at protein level: Swiss-Prot protein existence level 1. This enzyme is an effector of chloramphenicol resistance in bacteria. From Escherichia coli. This protein is used as a marker in many commonly used cloning vectors, such as pACYC184.
   2642..2739    -  promoter       cat promoter: promoter of the E. coli cat gene encoding chloramphenicol acetyltransferase
>Addgene plasmid #117843 | amajLime chromoprotein | addgene full sequence | sequence record 252177 | Addgene NGS Result
ATTTCAGATAAAAAAAATCCTTAGCTTTCGCTAAGGATGATTTCTGGAATTCGCGGCCGCTTCTAGAGTT
TACGGCTAGCTCAGTCCTAGGTACAATGCTAGCTACTAGAGAAAGAGGAGAAATACTAGATGGCACTGAG
CAACAAGTTTATCGGTGATGATATGAAAATGACGTACCACATGGACGGCTGCGTGAACGGCCACTACTTT
ACGGTGAAAGGTGAAGGCAACGGTAAACCGTATGAAGGCACCCAGACGAGCACCTTTAAAGTTACGATGG
CGAATGGCGGTCCGCTGGCCTTTAGTTTCGATATTCTGTCCACCGTCTTTAAATACGGCAACCGTTGCTT
CACGGCGTATCCGACCAGCATGCCGGATTACTTTAAGCAAGCCTTCCCGGACGGCATGTCTTATGAACGC
ACGTTTACCTACGAAGATGGCGGTGTGGCGACCGCCAGCTGGGAAATTTCTCTGAAAGGCAACTGTTTCG
AACATAAGAGTACCTTTCACGGCGTGAATTTCCCGGCAGATGGTCCGGTTATGGCTAAAAAGACCACGGG
TTGGGACCCGTCATTTGAAAAAATGACGGTCTGCGATGGCATCCTGAAGGGTGACGTGACCGCATTTCTG
ATGCTGCAAGGCGGCGGCAATTATCGTTGTCAATTCCATACGTCCTACAAAACCAAAAAGCCGGTTACGA
TGCCGCCGAACCATGTGGTTGAACACCGTATTGCGCGCACCGATCTGGACAAAGGTGGCAATTCAGTTCA
GCTGACGGAACATGCAGTCGCTCACATCACCTCGGTCGTGCCGTTCTAATAATACTAGTAGCGGCCGCTG
CAGTCCGGCAAAAAAGGGCAAGGTGTCACCACCCTGCCCTTTTTCTTTAAAACCGAAAAGATTACTTCGC
GTTATGCAGGCTTCCTCGCTCACTGACTCGCTGCGCTCGGTCGTTCGGCTGCGGCGAGCGGTATCAGCTC
ACTCAAAGGCGGTAATACGGTTATCCACAGAATCAGGGGATAACGCAGGAAAGAACATGTGAGCAAAAGG
CCAGCAAAAGGCCAGGAACCGTAAAAAGGCCGCGTTGCTGGCGTTTTTCCACAGGCTCCGCCCCCCTGAC
GAGCATCACAAAAATCGACGCTCAAGTCAGAGGTGGCGAAACCCGACAGGACTATAAAGATACCAGGCGT
TTCCCCCTGGAAGCTCCCTCGTGCGCTCTCCTGTTCCGACCCTGCCGCTTACCGGATACCTGTCCGCCTT
TCTCCCTTCGGGAAGCGTGGCGCTTTCTCATAGCTCACGCTGTAGGTATCTCAGTTCGGTGTAGGTCGTT
CGCTCCAAGCTGGGCTGTGTGCACGAACCCCCCGTTCAGCCCGACCGCTGCGCCTTATCCGGTAACTATC
GTCTTGAGTCCAACCCGGTAAGACACGACTTATCGCCACTGGCAGCAGCCACTGGTAACAGGATTAGCAG
AGCGAGGTATGTAGGCGGTGCTACAGAGTTCTTGAAGTGGTGGCCTAACTACGGCTACACTAGAAGAACA
GTATTTGGTATCTGCGCTCTGCTGAAGCCAGTTACCTTCGGAAAAAGAGTTGGTAGCTCTTGATCCGGCA
AACAAACCACCGCTGGTAGCGGTGGTTTTTTTGTTTGCAAGCAGCAGATTACGCGCAGAAAAAAAGGATC
TCAAGAAGATCCTTTGATCTTTTCTACGGGGTCTGACGCTCAGTGGAACGAAAACTCACGTTAAGGGATT
TTGGTCATGAGATTATCAAAAAGGATCTTCACCTAGATCCTTTTAAATTAAAAATGAAGTTTTAAATCAA
TCTAAAGTATATATGAGTAAACTTGGTCTGACAGCTCGAGGCTTGGATTCTCACCAATAAAAAACGCCCG
GCGGCAACCGAGCGTTCTGAACAAATCCAGATGGAGTTCTGAGGTCATTACTGGATCTATCAACAGGAGT
CCAAGCGAGCTCGATATCAAATTACGCCCCGCCCTGCCACTCATCGCAGTACTGTTGTAATTCATTAAGC
ATTCTGCCGACATGGAAGCCATCACAAACGGCATGATGAACCTGAATCGCCAGCGGCATCAGCACCTTGT
CGCCTTGCGTATAATATTTGCCCATGGTGAAAACGGGGGCGAAGAAGTTGTCCATATTGGCCACGTTTAA
ATCAAAACTGGTGAAACTCACCCAGGGATTGGCTGAGACGAAAAACATATTCTCAATAAACCCTTTAGGG
AAATAGGCCAGGTTTTCACCGTAACACGCCACATCTTGCGAATATATGTGTAGAAACTGCCGGAAATCGT
CGTGGTATTCACTCCAGAGCGATGAAAACGTTTCAGTTTGCTCATGGAAAACGGTGTAACAAGGGTGAAC
ACTATCCCATATCACCAGCTCACCGTCTTTCATTGCCATACGAAATTCCGGATGAGCATTCATCAGGCGG
GCAAGAATGTGAATAAAGGCCGGATAAAACTTGTGCTTATTTTTCTTTACGGTCTTTAAAAAGGCCGTAA
TATCCAGCTGAACGGTCTGGTTATAGGTACATTGAGCAACTGACTGAAATGCCTCAAAATGTTCTTTACG
ATGCCATTGGGATATATCAACGGTGGTATATCCAGTGATTTTTTTCTCCATTTTAGCTTCCTTAGCTCCT
GAAAATCTCGATAACTCAAAAAATACGCCCGGTAGTGATCTTATTTCATTATGGTGAAAGTTGGAACCTC
TTACGTGCCCGATCAACTCGAGTGCCACCTGACGTCTAAGAAACCATTATTATCATGACATTAACCTATA
AAAATAGGCGTATCACGAGGCAGA
