>Addgene plasmid #117843 | amajLime chromoprotein | depositor partial sequence | sequence record 222744 | Coding
ATGGCACTGAGCAACAAGTTTATCGGTGATGATATGAAAATGACGTACCACATGGACGGCTGCGTGAACG
GCCACTACTTTACGGTGAAAGGTGAAGGCAACGGTAAACCGTATGAAGGCACCCAGACGAGCACCTTTAA
AGTTACGATGGCGAATGGCGGTCCGCTGGCCTTTAGTTTCGATATTCTGTCCACCGTCTTTAAATACGGC
AACCGTTGCTTCACGGCGTATCCGACCAGCATGCCGGATTACTTTAAGCAAGCCTTCCCGGACGGCATGT
CTTATGAACGCACGTTTACCTACGAAGATGGCGGTGTGGCGACCGCCAGCTGGGAAATTTCTCTGAAAGG
CAACTGTTTCGAACATAAGAGTACCTTTCACGGCGTGAATTTCCCGGCAGATGGTCCGGTTATGGCTAAA
AAGACCACGGGTTGGGACCCGTCATTTGAAAAAATGACGGTCTGCGATGGCATCCTGAAGGGTGACGTGA
CCGCATTTCTGATGCTGCAAGGCGGCGGCAATTATCGTTGTCAATTCCATACGTCCTACAAAACCAAAAA
GCCGGTTACGATGCCGCCGAACCATGTGGTTGAACACCGTATTGCGCGCACCGATCTGGACAAAGGTGGC
AATTCAGTTCAGCTGACGGAACATGCAGTCGCTCACATCACCTCGGTCGTGCCGTTCTAATAA
