>Addgene plasmid #117843 | amajLime chromoprotein | depositor partial sequence | sequence record 222870 | Prefix, promoter, RBS
GAATTCGCGGCCGCTTCTAGAGTTTACGGCTAGCTCAGTCCTAGGTACAATGCTAGCTACTAGAGAAAGA
GGAGAAATACTAG
