>Addgene plasmid #117843 | amajLime chromoprotein | depositor partial sequence | sequence record 222871 | Suffix
TACTAGTAGCGGCCGCTGCAG
